Addgene plasmid #115771: pCMV6-XL4 FLAG-BMP2-Fc
Purpose: Expression of the extracellular domain of BMP2 with N-terminal FLAG tag and C-terminal hIgG tag.
Depositing lab: Davide Comoletti. Depositing organization: Rutgers, The State University of New Jersey.
Backbone
  Vector backbone: pCMV6-XL4
  Backbone size w/o insert (bp): 111
  Vector type: Mammalian Expression
Growth in bacteria
  Bacterial resistance: Ampicillin, 100 μg/mL
  Growth temperature: 37°C
  Growth strain: DH5alpha
  Copy number: High Copy
Gene/Insert
  Gene/Insert name: BMP2
  Species: H. sapiens (human)
  Mutation: none
  Entrez Gene: BMP2 (a.k.a. BDA2, BMP2A, SSFSC, SSFSC1)
  Promoter: CMV
  Tag / fusion protein: FLAG (N terminal on backbone); hIgG/Fc (C terminal on backbone)
  Cloning method: Restriction Enzyme; 5′ cloning site unknown (not destroyed); 3′ cloning site unknown (not destroyed)
  Sequencing primers: 5′ GGA TAG CGG TTT GAC TC; 3′ AAA GCC AGA AGA GGG TCT C
Terms and licenses: Academic/Nonprofit Terms; Industry Terms: Not Available to Industry
Depositor comments: Codon Optimized, FLAG-tag is followed by a NotI site and hIgG-tag is preceeded by a XbaI site. The reverse sequencing primer will sequence the CBLN1 insert only and not the hIgG-tag.
How to cite: pCMV6-XL4 FLAG-BMP2-Fc was a gift from Davide Comoletti (Addgene plasmid # 115771 ; http://n2t.net/addgene:115771 ; RRID:Addgene_115771)
