[The description below was written by a language model from this plasmid's Addgene catalogue record and pLannotate feature annotations shown in this document.]
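Description:
pCMV6-XL4 FLAG-BMP2-Fc is a mammalian expression plasmid built on the pCMV6-XL4 backbone for producing a tagged, Fc-fused form of human BMP2. The sequenced record is 6,825 nt; the catalogue's backbone size of 111 bp is clearly not a meaningful figure. In bacteria the plasmid is maintained at high copy through a ColE1/pUC-type origin and selected with ampicillin via the β-lactamase gene and its own promoter. An f1 origin is also present, along with residual cloning-vector elements (lacZα and lacI fragments, lac promoter/operator, a T7 promoter). An SV40 enhancer/early promoter region sits downstream of the expression cassette, but no mammalian selection marker is annotated.

The expression cassette is driven by the human CMV immediate-early enhancer and promoter and terminated by the human growth hormone polyadenylation signal. The insert is a codon-optimized, unmutated human BMP2 sequence, described by the depositor as the extracellular domain and annotated as a partial BMP2 coding region. It carries an N-terminal FLAG epitope and a C-terminal human IgG Fc, both supplied by the backbone. The Fc portion is detected as overlapping matches to IGHG1 and IGHG4 constant regions. The FLAG tag itself and any secretion signal are not annotated in the feature table. According to the depositor, a NotI site follows the FLAG tag and an XbaI site precedes the Fc, so the insert sits in a swappable cassette. The depositor comment about the reverse sequencing primer mentions a CBLN1 insert, which appears to be carried over from a sister construct.

The stated purpose is expression of this doubly tagged protein. FLAG allows detection, and an Fc fusion generally permits dimerization and capture on Protein A/G. The record does not describe specific downstream applications.
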