Features (pLannotate 1.2.2; 19 found; start..end, strand, type, name):
      1..25      +  rep_origin     M13 ori (fragment): M13 bacteriophage origin of replication; arrow indicates direction of (+) strand synthesis
     29..183     -  CDS            lacZα (fragment): LacZα fragment of β-galactosidase; lacZ fragment
    343..722     +  enhancer       CMV enhancer: human cytomegalovirus immediate early enhancer
    795..812     -  promoter       CMV promoter (fragment): human cytomegalovirus (CMV) immediate early promoter
    827..926     +  promoter       CMVd1 promoter: truncated human cytomegalovirus (CMV) immediate early promoter that yields slightly reduced expression relative to the full-length promoter
    983..1855    +  CDS            BMP2 (fragment): BMP2_HUMAN - Also known as BMP2A. Experimental evidence at protein level: Swiss-Prot protein existence level 1. Growth factor of the TGF-beta superfamily that plays essential roles in many developmental processes, including cardiogenesis, neurogenesis, and osteogenesis (PubMed:18436533, PubMed:31019025, PubMed:24362451). Induces cartilage and bone formation (PubMed:3201241). Initiates the canonical BMP signaling cascade by associating with type I receptor BMPR1A and type II receptor BMPR2 (PubMed:15064755, PubMed:17295905, PubMed:18436533). Once all three components are bound together in a com
   2420..2830    +  CDS            IGHG1 (fragment): IGHG1_HUMAN - Experimental evidence at protein level: Swiss-Prot protein existence level 1. Constant region of immunoglobulin heavy chains. Immunoglobulins, also known as antibodies, are membrane-bound or secreted glycoproteins produced by B lymphocytes. In the recognition phase of humoral immunity, the membrane-bound immunoglobulins serve as receptors which, upon binding of a specific antigen, trigger the clonal expansion and differentiation of B lymphocytes into immunoglobulins- secreting plasma cells. Secreted immunoglobulins mediate the effector phase of humoral immunity, which results in
   2796..3167    +  CDS            IGHG4 (fragment): IGHG4_HUMAN - Experimental evidence at protein level: Swiss-Prot protein existence level 1. Constant region of immunoglobulin heavy chains. Immunoglobulins, also known as antibodies, are membrane-bound or secreted glycoproteins produced by B lymphocytes. In the recognition phase of humoral immunity, the membrane-bound immunoglobulins serve as receptors which, upon binding of a specific antigen, trigger the clonal expansion and differentiation of B lymphocytes into immunoglobulins- secreting plasma cells. Secreted immunoglobulins mediate the effector phase of humoral immunity, which results in
   3191..3813    +  polyA_signal   hGH poly(A) signal: human growth hormone polyadenylation signal
   3842..4171    +  promoter       SV40 promoter: SV40 enhancer and early promoter
   4210..4228    -  promoter       T7 promoter: promoter for bacteriophage T7 RNA polymerase
   4266..4282    -  protein_bind   lac operator: The lac repressor binds to the lac operator to inhibit transcription in E. coli. This inhibition can be relieved by adding lactose or isopropyl-β-D-thiogalactopyranoside (IPTG). lac repressor encoded by lacI
   4290..4320    -  promoter       lac promoter: promoter for the E. coli lac operon
   4335..4356    -  protein_bind   CAP binding site: CAP binding activates transcription in the presence of cAMP. E. coli catabolite activator protein
   4369..4461    -  CDS            lacI (fragment): lac repressor; lacI; The lac repressor binds to the lac operator to inhibit transcription in E. coli. This inhibition can be relieved by adding lactose or isopropyl-β-D-thiogalactopyranoside (IPTG).
   4644..5232    -  rep_origin     ori: high-copy-number ColE1/pMB1/pBR322/pUC origin of replication
   5403..6263    -  CDS            AmpR: β-lactamase; bla; confers resistance to ampicillin, carbenicillin, and related antibiotics
   6264..6368    -  promoter       AmpR promoter: bla
   6395..6823    +  rep_origin     f1 ori (sequence partly withheld): f1 bacteriophage origin of replication; arrow indicates direction of (+) strand synthesis
>Addgene plasmid #115771 | pCMV6-XL4 FLAG-BMP2-Fc | addgene full sequence | sequence record 223840 | Addgene NGS Result
AACAAAATATTAACGCTTACAATTTCCATTCGCCATTCAGGCTGCGCAACTGTTGGGAAGGGCGATCGGT
GCGGGCCTCTTCGCTATTACGCCAGCTGGCGAAAGGGGGATGTGCTGCAAGGCGATTAAGTTGGGTAACG
CCAGGGTTTTCCCAGTCACGACGTTGTAAAACGACGGCCAGTGCCAAGCTGATCTATACATTGAATCAAT
ATTGGCAATTAGCCATATTAGTCATTGGTTATATAGCATAAATCAATATTGGCTATTGGCCATTGCATAC
GTTGTATCTATATCATAATATGTACATTTATATTGGCTCATGTCCAATATGACCGCCATGTTGACATTGA
TTATTGACTAGTTATTAATAGTAATCAATTACGGGGTCATTAGTTCATAGCCCATATATGGAGTTCCGCG
TTACATAACTTACGGTAAATGGCCCGCCTGGCTGACCGCCCAACGACCCCCGCCCATTGACGTCAATAAT
GACGTATGTTCCCATAGTAACGCCAATAGGGACTTTCCATTGACGTCAATGGGTGGAGTATTTACGGTAA
ACTGCCCACTTGGCAGTACATCAAGTGTATCATATGCCAAGTCCGCCCCCTATTGACGTCAATGACGGTA
AATGGCCCGCCTGGCATTATGCCCAGTACATGACCTTACGGGACTTTCCTACTTGGCAGTACATCTACGT
ATTAGTCATCGCTATTACCATGGTGATGCGGTTTTGGCAGTACACCAATGGGCGTGGATAGCGGTTTGAC
TCACGGGGATTTTCAAGTCTCCACCCCATTGACGTCAATGGGAGTTTGTTTTGGCACCAAAATCAACGGG
ACTTTCCAAAATGTCGTAATAACCCCGCCCCGTTGACGCAAATGGGCGGTAGGCGTGTACGGTGGGAGGT
CTATATAAGCAGAGCTCGTTTAGTGAACCGTCAGATATCGCCACCATGGACAGCAAAGGTTCGTCGCAGA
AAGGGTCCCGCCTGCTCCTGCTGCTGGTGGTGTCAAATCTACTCTTGTGCCAGGGTGTGGTCTCCGACTA
CAAAGACGATGACGACAAGGCGGCCGCTTTAGTGCCCGAGCTGGGCAGAAGAAAGTTCGCCGCCGCCAGC
TCTGGCAGACCCAGCAGCCAGCCCAGCGATGAGGTGCTGAGCGAGTTCGAGCTGAGACTGCTGAGCATGT
TCGGCCTGAAGCAGAGGCCCACCCCCAGCAGAGACGCCGTGGTGCCTCCCTACATGCTGGACCTGTATAG
AAGACACAGCGGCCAGCCTGGCAGCCCTGCCCCCGATCACAGACTGGAGAGAGCCGCCAGCAGAGCCAAC
ACCGTGAGAAGCTTCCACCACGAGGAGAGCCTGGAGGAGCTGCCCGAGACAAGCGGCAAGACCACCAGAA
GATTCTTCTTCAACCTGAGCAGCATCCCCACCGAGGAGTTCATCACCAGCGCCGAGCTCCAGGTGTTCAG
AGAGCAGATGCAGGACGCCCTGGGCAACAACAGCAGCTTCCACCACAGAATCAACATCTACGAGATCATC
AAGCCCGCCACCGCCAACAGCAAGTTCCCCGTGACCAGACTGCTGGACACCAGACTGGTGAACCAGAACG
CCAGCAGATGGGAGAGCTTCGACGTGACCCCCGCCGTGATGAGATGGACAGCCCAGGGCCACGCCAACCA
CGGCTTTGTGGTGGAGGTGGCCCACCTGGAAGAGAAGCAGGGCGTGAGCAAGAGACACGTGAGAATCAGC
AGAAGCCTGCACCAGGACGAGCACAGCTGGAGCCAGATCAGACCCCTGCTGGTGACCTTCGGCCACGACG
GCAAGGGCCACCCCCTGCACAAGAGAGAGAAGAGAGGTCTAGAGGTGCTCTTCCAGGGGCCTGATCCCGA
TCCCGAGGGTGAGTACTAAGCTTCAGCGCTCCTGCCTGGACGCATCCCGGCTATGCAGCCCCAGTCCAGG
GCAGCAAGGCAGGCCCCGTCTGCCTCTTCACCCGGAGGCCTCTGCCCGCCCCACTCATGCTCAGGGAGAG
GGTCTTCTGGCTTTTTCCCCAGGCTCTGGGCAGGCACAGGCTAGGTGCCCCTAACCCAGGCCCTGCACAC
AAAGGGGCAGGTGCTGGGCTCAGACCTGCCAAGAGCCATATCCGGGAGGACCCTGCCCCTGACCTAAGCC
CACCCCAAAGGCCAAACTCTCCACTCCCTCAGCTCGGACACCTTCTCTCCTCCCAGATTCCAGTAACTCC
CAATCTTCTCTCTGCAGAGCCCAAATCTTGTGACAAAACTCACACATGCCCACCGTGCCCAGGTAAGCCA
GCCCAGGCCTCGCCCTCCAGCTCAAGGCGGGACAGGTGCCCTAGAGTAGCCTGCATCCAGGGACAGGCCC
CAGCCGGGTGCTGACACGTCCACCTCCATCTCTTCCTCAGCACCTGAACTCCTGGGGGGACCGTCAGTCT
TCCTCTTCCCCCCAAAACCCAAGGACACCCTCATGATCTCCCGGACCCCTGAGGTCACATGCGTGGTGGT
GGACGTGAGCCACGAAGACCCTGAGGTCAAGTTCAACTGGTACGTGGACGGCGTGGAGGTGCATAATGCC
AAGACAAAGCCGCGGGAGGAGCAGTACAACAGCACGTACCGTGTGGTCAGCGTCCTCACCGTCCTGCACC
AGGACTGGCTGAATGGCAAGGAGTACAAGTGCAAGGTCTCCAACAAAGCCCTCCCAGCCCCCATCGAGAA
AACCATCTCCAAAGCCAAAGGTGGGACCCGTGGGGTGCGAGGGCCACATGGACAGAGGCCGGCTCGGCCC
ACCCTCTGCCCTGAGAGTGACCGCTGTACCAACCTCTGTCCCTACAGGGCAGCCCCGAGAACCACAGGTG
TACACCCTGCCCCCATCCCGGGATGAGCTGACCAAGAACCAGGTCAGCCTGACCTGCCTGGTCAAAGGCT
TCTATCCCAGCGACATCGCCGTGGAGTGGGAGAGCAATGGGCAGCCGGAGAACAACTACAAGACCACGCC
TCCCGTGCTGGACTCCGACGGCTCCTTCTTCCTCTACAGCAAGCTCACCGTGGACAAGAGCAGGTGGCAG
CAGGGGAACGTCTTCTCATGCTCCGTGATGCATGAGGCTCTGCACAACCACTACACGCAGAAGAGCCTCT
CCCTGTCTCCGGGTAAATGAGTGCGACGGCCGCGACTCTAGGGTGGCATCCCTGTGACCCCTCCCCAGTG
CCTCTCCTGGCCCTGGAAGTTGCCACTCCAGTGCCCACCAGCCTTGTCCTAATAAAATTAAGTTGCATCA
TTTTGTCTGACTAGGTGTCCTTCTATAATATTATGGGGTGGAGGGGGGTGGTATGGAGCAAGGGGCAAGT
TGGGAAGACAACCTGTAGGGCCTGCGGGGTCTATTGGGAACCAAGCTGGAGTGCAGTGGCACAATCTTGG
CTCACTGCAATCTCCGCCTCCTGGGTTCAAGCGATTCTCCTGCCTCAGCCTCCCGAGTTGTTGGGATTCC
AGGCATGCATGACCAGGCTCAGCTAATTTTTGTTTTTTTGGTAGAGACGGGGTTTCACCATATTGGCCAG
GCTGGTCTCCAACTCCTAATCTCAGGTGATCTACCCACCTTGGCCTCCCAAATTGCTGGGATTACAGGCG
TGAACCACTGCTCCCTTCCCTGTCCTTCTGATTTTAAAATAACTATACCAGCAGGAGGACGTCCAGACAC
AGCATAGGCTACCTGGCCATGCCCAACCGGTGGGACATTTGAGTTGCTTGCTTGGCACTGTCCTCTCATG
CGTTGGGTCCACTCAGTAGATGCCTGTTGAATTGGGTACGCGGCCAGCTTGGCTGTGGAATGTGTGTCAG
TTAGGGTGTGGAAAGTCCCCAGGCTCCCCAGCAGGCAGAAGTATGCAAAGCATGCATCTCAATTAGTCAG
CAACCAGGTGTGGAAAGTCCCCAGGCTCCCCAGCAGGCAGAAGTATGCAAAGCATGCATCTCAATTAGTC
AGCAACCATAGTCCCGCCCCTAACTCCGCCCATCCCGCCCCTAACTCCGCCCAGTTCCGCCCATTCTCCG
CCCCATGGCTGACTAATTTTTTTTATTTATGCAGAGGCCGAGGCCGCCTCGGCCTCTGAGCTATTCCAGA
AGTAGTGAGGAGGCTTTTTTGGAGGCCTAGGCTTTTGCAAAAAGCTCCTCGAGGAACTGAAAAACCAGAA
AGTTAATTCCCTATAGTGAGTCGTATTAAATTCGTAATCATGTCATAGCTGTTTCCTGTGTGAAATTGTT
ATCCGCTCACAATTCCACACAACATACGAGCCGGAAGCATAAAGTGTAAAGCCTGGGGTGCCTAATGAGT
GAGCTAACTCACATTAATTGCGTTGCGCTCACTGCCCGCTTTCCAGTCGGGAAACCTGTCGTGCCAGCTG
CATTAATGAATCGGCCAACGCGCGGGGAGAGGCGGTTTGCGTATTGGGCGCTCTTCCGCTTCCTCGCTCA
CTGACTCGCTGCGCTCGGTCGTTCGGCTGCGGCGAGCGGTATCAGCTCACTCAAAGGCGGTAATACGGTT
ATCCACAGAATCAGGGGATAACGCAGGAAAGAACATGTGAGCAAAAGGCCAGCAAAAGGCCAGGAACCGT
AAAAAGGCCGCGTTGCTGGCGTTTTTCCATAGGCTCCGCCCCCCTGACGAGCATCACAAAAATCGACGCT
CAAGTCAGAGGTGGCGAAACCCGACAGGACTATAAAGATACCAGGCGTTTCCCCCTGGAAGCTCCCTCGT
GCGCTCTCCTGTTCCGACCCTGCCGCTTACCGGATACCTGTCCGCCTTTCTCCCTTCGGGAAGCGTGGCG
CTTTCTCATAGCTCACGCTGTAGGTATCTCAGTTCGGTGTAGGTCGTTCGCTCCAAGCTGGGCTGTGTGC
ACGAACCCCCCGTTCAGCCCGACCGCTGCGCCTTATCCGGTAACTATCGTCTTGAGTCCAACCCGGTAAG
ACACGACTTATCGCCACTGGCAGCAGCCACTGGTAACAGGATTAGCAGAGCGAGGTATGTAGGCGGTGCT
ACATAGTTCTTGAAGTGGTGGCCTAACTACGGCTACACTAGAAGAACAGTATTTGGTATCTGCGCTCTGC
TGAAGCCAGTTACCTTCGGAAAAAGAGTTGGTAGCTCTTGATCCGGCAAACAAACCACCGCTGGTAGCGG
TGGTTTTTTTGTTTGCAAGCAGCAGATTACGCGCAGAAAAAAAGGATCTCAAGAAGATCCTTTGATCTTT
TCTACGGGGTCTGACGCTCAGTGGAACGAAAACTCACGTTAAGGGATTTTGGTCATGAGATTATCAAAAA
GGATCTTCACCTAGATCCTTTTAAATTAAAAATGAAGTTTTAAATCAATCTAAAGTATATATGAGTAAAC
TTGGTCTGACAGTTACCAATGCTTAATCAGTGAGGCACCTATCTCAGCGATCTGTCTATTTCGTTCATCC
ATAGTTGCCTGACTCCCCGTCGTGTAGATAACTACGATACGGGAGGGCTTACCATCTGGCCCCAGTGCTG
CAATGATACCGCGAGACCCACGCTCACCGGCTCCAGATTTATCAGCAATAAACCAGCCAGCCGGAAGGGC
CGAGCGCAGAAGTGGTCCTGCAACTTTATCCGCCTCCATCCAGTCTATTAATTGTTGCCGGGAAGCTAGA
GTAAGTAGTTCGCCAGTTAATAGTTTGCGCAACGTTGTTGCCATTGCTACAGGCATCGTGGTGTCACGCT
CGTCGTTTGGTATGGCTTCATTCAGCTCCGGTTCCCAACGATCAAGGCGAGTTACATGATCCCCCATGTT
GTGCAAAAAAGCGGTTAGCTCCTTCGGTCCTCCGATCGTTGTCAGAAGTAAGTTGGCCGCAGTGTTATCA
CTCATGGTTATGGCAGCACTGCATAATTCTCTTACTGTCATGCCATCCGTAAGATGCTTTTCTGTGACTG
GTGAGTACTCAACCAAGTCATTCTGAGAATAGTGTATGCGGCGACCGAGTTGCTCTTGCCCGGCGTCAAT
ACGGGATAATACCGCGCCACATAGCAGAACTTTAAAAGTGCTCATCATTGGAAAACGTTCTTCGGGGCGA
AAACTCTCAAGGATCTTACCGCTGTTGAGATCCAGTTCGATGTAACCCACTCGTGCACCCAACTGATCTT
CAGCATCTTTTACTTTCACCAGCGTTTCTGGGTGAGCAAAAACAGGAAGGCAAAATGCCGCAAAAAAGGG
AATAAGGGCGACACGGAAATGTTGAATACTCATACTCTTCCTTTTTCAATATTATTGAAGCATTTATCAG
GGTTATTGTCTCATGAGCGGATACATATTTGAATGTATTTAGAAAAATAAACAAATAGGGGTTCCGCGCA
CATTTCCCCGAAAAGTGCCACCTG
[124 nt withheld, positions 6395-6518]
C
[91 nt withheld, positions 6520-6610]
A
[49 nt withheld, positions 6612-6660]
CCTTTGACGTTGGAGTCCACGTTCTTT
[37 nt withheld, positions 6688-6724]
ACCCTATCTCGGTCTATTCTTTTGATTTATAAGGGATTTTGCCGATTTCGGCCTATTGGTTAAAAAATGA
GCTGATTTAACAAAAATTTAACGCGAATTTT
